>Addgene plasmid #209080 | piggyBac-rtTA (4th_Gen)-SNCA(A53T)-sfGFP-IRES-NGN2-puro (VK_1123) | addgene full sequence | sequence record 416548 | Addgene NGS Result
ACCCAGCTTTCTTGTACAAAGTGGTTGATCTGCTGGAAGATGGCGATTAGAGAGGTACGAAGATGGCGAT
TAGAGATCCCTCCCCCCCCCCTAACGTTACTGGCCGAAGCCGCTTGGAATAAGGCCGGTGTGCGTTTGTC
TATATGTTATTTTCCACCATATTGCCGTCTTTTGGCAATGTGAGGGCCCGGAAACCTGGCCCTGTCTTCT
TGACGAGCATTCCTAGGGGTCTTTCCCCTCTCGCCAAAGGAATGCAAGGTCTGTTGAATGTCGTGAAGGA
AGCAGTTCCTCTGGAAGCTTCTTGAAGACAAACAACGTCTGTAGCGACCCTTTGCAGGCAGCGGAACCCC
CCACCTGGCGACAGGTGCCTCTGCGGCCAAAAGCCACGTGTATAAGATACACCTGCAAAGGCGGCACAAC
CCCAGTGCCACGTTGTGAGTTGGATAGTTGTGGAAAGAGTCAAATGGCTCTCCTCAAGCGTATTCAACAA
GGGGCTGAAGGATGCCCAGAAGGTACCCCATTGTATGGGATCTGATCTGGGGCCTCGGTGCACATGCTTT
ACATGTGTTTAGTCGAGGTTAAAAAAACGTCTAGGCCCCCCGAACCACGGGGACGTGGTTTTCCTTTGAA
AAACACGATGATAATATGGCCACAATGGACTACAAGGACGACGATGACAAGTTCGTCAAATCTGAGACTC
TGGAGTTGAAGGAGGAAGAGGAGGTACTGATGCTGCTGGGCTCGGCTTCCCCGGCCTCGGCGACCCTGAC
CCCGATGTCCTCCAGCGCGGACGAGGAGGAGGACGAGGAGCTGCGCCGGCCGGGCTCCGCGCGTGGGCAG
CGTGGAGCGGAAGCCGGGCAGGGGGTGCAGGGCAGTCCGGCGTCGGGTGCCGGGGGTTGCCGGCCAGGGC
GGCTGCTGGGCCTGATGCACGAGTGCAAGCGTCGCCCGTCGCGCTCACGGGCCGTCTCCCGAGGTGCCAA
GACGGCGGAGACGGTGCAGCGCATCAAGAAGACCCGCAGGCTCAAGGCCAACAACCGCGAGCGCAACCGC
ATGCACAACCTAAACGCCGCGCTGGACGCGCTGCGCGAGGTGCTGCCCACCTTCCCCGAGGATGCCAAGC
TCACGAAGATCGAGACGCTGCGCTTCGCCCACAATTACATCTGGGCGCTCACCGAGACTCTGCGCCTGGC
GGACCACTGCGCCGGCGCCGGTGGCCTCCAGGGGGCGCTCTTCACGGAGGCGGTGCTCCTGAGCCCGGGA
GCTGCGCTCGGCGCCAGCGGGGACAGCCCTTCTCCACCTTCCTCCTGGAGCTGCACCAACAGCCCGGCGT
CATCCTCCAACTCCACGTCCCCATACAGCTGCACTTTATCGCCCGCTAGCCCCGGGTCAGACGTGGACTA
CTGGCAGCCCCCACCTCCGGAGAAGCATCGTTATGCGCCTCACCTGCCCCTCGCCAGGGACTGTATCTCT
AGAGAGGGCAGGGGAAGTCTTCTAACATGCGGGGACGTGGAGGAAAATCCCGGCCCACTCGAGATGACCG
AGTACAAGCCCACGGTGCGCCTCGCCACCCGCGACGACGTCCCCAGGGCCGTACGCACCCTCGCCGCCGC
GTTCGCCGACTACCCCGCCACGCGCCACACCGTCGATCCGGACCGCCACATCGAGCGGGTCACCGAGCTG
CAAGAACTCTTCCTCACGCGCGTCGGGCTCGACATCGGCAAGGTGTGGGTCGCGGACGACGGCGCCGCGG
TGGCGGTCTGGACCACGCCGGAGAGCGTCGAAGCGGGGGCGGTGTTCGCCGAGATCGGCCCGCGCATGGC
CGAGTTGAGCGGTTCCCGGCTGGCCGCGCAGCAACAGATGGAAGGCCTCCTGGCGCCGCACCGGCCCAAG
GAGCCCGCGTGGTTCCTGGCCACCGTCGGCGTCTCGCCCGACCACCAGGGCAAGGGTCTGGGCAGCGCCG
TCGTGCTCCCCGGAGTGGAGGCGGCCGAGCGCGCCGGGGTGCCCGCCTTCCTGGAGACCTCCGCGCCCCG
CAACCTCCCCTTCTACGAGCGGCTCGGCTTCACCGTCACCGCCGACGTCGAGGTGCCCGAAGGACCGCGC
ACCTGGTGCATGACCCGCAAGCCCGGTGCCTGAAATCAACCTCTGGATTACAAAATTTGTGAAAGATTGA
CTGGTATTCTTAACTATGTTGCTCCTTTTACGCTATGTGGATACGCTGCTTTAATGCCTTTGTATCATGC
TATTGCTTCCCGTATGGCTTTCATTTTCTCCTCCTTGTATAAATCCTGGTTGCTGTCTCTTTATGAGGAG
TTGTGGCCCGTTGTCAGGCAACGTGGCGTGGTGTGCACTGTGTTTGCTGACGCAACCCCCACTGGTTGGG
GCATTGCCACCACCTGTCAGCTCCTTTCCGGGACTTTCGCTTTCCCCCTCCCTATTGCCACGGCGGAACT
CATCGCCGCCTGCCTTGCCCGCTGCTGGACAGGGGCTCGGCTGTTGGGCACTGACAATTCCGTGGTGTTG
TCGGGGAAATCATCGTCCTTTCCTTGGCTGCTCGCCTGTGTTGCCACCTGGATTCTGCGCGGGACGTCCT
TCTGCTACGTCCCTTCGGCCCTCAATCCAGCGGACCTTCCTTCCCGCGGCCTGCTGCCGGCTCTGCGGCC
TCTTCCGCGTCTTCGCCTTCGCCCTCAGACGAGTCGGATCTCCCTTTGGGCCGCCTCCCCGCCTCGAGAG
ATCTACGGGTGGCATCCCTGTGACCCCTCCCCAGTGCCTCTCCTGGCCCTGGAAGTTGCCACTCCAGTGC
CCACCAGCCTTGTCCTAATAAAATTAAGTTGCATCATTTTGTCTGACTAGGTGTCCTTCTATAATATTAT
GGGGTGGAGGGGGGTGGTATGGAGCAAGGGGCAAGTTGGGAAGACAACCTGTAGGGCCTGCGGGGTCTAT
TGGGAACCAAGCTGGAGTGCAGTGGCACAATCTTGGCTCACTGCAATCTCCGCCTCCTGGGTTCAAGCGA
TTCTCCTGCCTCAGCCTCCCGAGTTGTTGGGATTCCAGGCATGCATGACCAGGCTCAGCTAATTTTTGTT
TTTTTGGTAGAGACGGGGTTTCACCATATTGGCCAGGCTGGTCTCCAACTCCTAATCTCAGGTGATCTAC
CCACCTTGGCCTCCCAAATTGCTGGGATTACAGGCGTGAACCACTGCTCCCTTCCCTGTCCTTGTACCTT
AATTAAGTTAACATGCATAGTACTGAGCTCACGGGGACAGCCCCCCCCCCAAAGCCCCCAGGGATGTAAT
TACGTCCCTCCCCCGCTAGGGGGCAGCAGCGAGCCGCCCGGGGCTCCGCTCCGGTCCGGCGCTCCCCCCG
CATCCCCGAGCCGGCAGCGTGCGGGGACAGCCCGGGCACGGGGAAGGTGGCACGGGATCGCTTTCCTCTG
AACGCTTCTCGCTGCTCTTTGAGCCTGCAGACACCTGGGGGGATACGGGGAAAAAGCTTTAGGCTGAAAG
AGAGATTTAGAATGACAGAATCATAGAACGGCCTGGGTTGCAAAGGAGCACAGTGCTCATCCAGATCCAA
CCCCCTGCTATGTGCAGGGTCATCAACCAGCAGCCCAGGCTGCCCAGAGCCACATCCAGCCTGGCCTTGA
ATGCCTGCAGGGATGGGGCATCCACAGCCTCCTTGGGCAACCTGTTCAGTGCGTCACCACCCTCTGGGGG
AAAAACTGCCTCCTCATATCCAACCCAAACCTCCCCTGTCTCAGTGTAAAGCCATTCCCCCTTGTCCTAT
CAAGGGGGAGTTTGCTGTGACATTGTTGGTCTGGGGTGACACATGTTTGCCAATTCAGTGCATCACGGAG
AGGCAGATCTTGGGGATAAGGAAGTGCAGGACAGCATGGACGTGGGACATGCAGGTGTTGAGGGCTCTGG
GACACTCTCCAAGTCACAGCGTTCAGAACAGCCTTAAGGATAAGAAGATAGGATAGAAGGACAAAGAGCA
AGTTAAAACCCAGCATGGAGAGGAGCACAAAAAGGCCACAGACACTGCTGGTCCCTGTGTCTGAGCCTGC
ATGTTTGATGGTGTCTGGATGCAAGCAGAAGGGGTGGAAGAGCTTGCCTGGAGAGATACAGCTGGGTCAG
TAGGACTGGGACAGGCAGCTGGAGAATTGCCATGTAGATGTTCATACAATCGTCAAATCATGAAGGCTGG
AAAAGCCCTCCAAGATCCCCAAGACCAACCCCAACCCACCCACCGTGCCCACTGGCCATGTCCCTCAGTG
CCACATCCCCACAGTTCTTCATCACCTCCAGGGACGGTGACCCCCCCACCTCCGTGGGCAGCTGTGCCAC
TGCAGCACCGCTCTTTGGAGAAGGTAAATCTTGCTAAATCCAGCCCGACCCTCCCCTGGCACAACGTAAG
GCCATTATCTCTCATCCAACTCCAGGACGGAGTCAGTGAGAATATTGTTTAAACATTATAGGCGCGCCAT
TGCTGGGATTACAGGCGTGAACCACTGCTCCCTTCCCTGTCCTTTTAAAAGTTTTGTTACTTTATAGAAG
AAATTTTGAGTTTTTGTTTTTTTTTAATAAATAAATAAACATAAATAAATKGYWKSTKKRMYWYTGCAGC
ACCGCTCTTTGGAGAAGGTAAATCTTGCTAAATCCAGCCCGACCCTCCCCTGGCACAACGTAAGGCCATT
ATCTCTCATCCAACTCCAGGACGGAGTCAGTGAGAATATTGTTTAAACATTATAGGCGCGCCATTGCTGG
GATTACAGGCGTGAACCACTGCTCCCTTCCCTGTCCTTTTAAAAGTTTTGTTACTTTATAGAAGAAATTT
TGAGTTTTTGTTTTTTTTTAATAAATAAATAAACATAAATAAATTGTTTGTTGAATTTATTATTAGTATG
TAAGTGTAAATATAATAAAACTTAATATCTATTCAAATTAATAAATAAACCTCGATATACAGACCGATAA
AACACATGCGTCAATTTTACGCATGATTATCTTTAACGTACGTCACAATATGATTATCTTTCTAGGGTTA
ATCTAGTATACGCGTATGCGGCCGCTGGGGAAAAGGAAGAAACGCGGGCGTATTGGCCCCAATGGGGTCT
CGGTGGGGTATCGACAGAGTGCCAGCCCTGGGACCGAACCCCGCGTTTATGAACAAACGACCCAACACCC
GTGCGTTTTATTCTGTCTTTTTATTGCCGTCATAGCGCGGGTTCCTTCCGGTATTGTCTCCTTCCGTGTT
TCAGTTAGCCTCCCCCATCTCCCGGGCAAACGTGCGCGCCAGGTCGCAGATCGTCGGTATGGAGCCTGGG
GTGGTGACGTGGGTCTGGATCATCCCGGAGGTAAGTTGCAGCAGGGCGTCCCGGCAGCCGGCGGGCGATT
GGTCGTAATCCAGGATAAAGACGTGCATGGGACGGAGGCGTTTGGCCAAGACGTCCAAGGCCCAGGCAAA
CACGTTGTACAGGTCGCCGTTGGGGGCCAGCAACTCGGGGGCCCGAAACAGGGTAAATAACGTGTCCCCG
ATATGGGGTCGTGGGCCCGCGTTGCTCTGGGGCTCGGCACCCTGGGGCGGCACGGCCGTCCCCGAAAGCT
GTCCCCAATCCTCCCGCCACGACCCGCCGCCCTGCAGATACCGCACCGTATTGGCAAGCAGCCCGTAAAC
GCGGCGAATCGCGGCCAGCATAGCCAGGTCAAGCCGCTCGCCGGGGCGCTGGCGTTTGGCCAGGCGGTCG
ATGTGTCTGTCCTCCGGAAGGGCCCCCAACACGATGTTTGTGCCGGGCAAGGTCGGCGGGATGAGGGCCA
CGAACGCCAGCACGGCCTGGGGGGTCATGCTGCCCATAAGGTATCGCGCGGCCGGGTAGCACAGGAGGGC
GGCGATGGGATGGCGGTCGAAGATGAGGGTGAGGGCCGGGGGCGGGGCATGTGAGCTCCCAGCCTCCCCC
CCGATATGAGGAGCCAGAACGGCGTCGGTCACGGCATAAGGCATGCCCATTGTTATCTGGGCGCTTGTCA
TTACCACCGCCGCGTCCCCGGCCGATATCTCACCCTGGTCAAGGCGGTGTTGTGTGGTGTAGATGTTCGC
GATTGTCTCGGAAGCCCCCAGCACCCGCCAGTAAGTCATCGGCTCGGGTACGTAGACGATATCGTCGCGC
GAACCCAGGGCCACCAGCAGTTGCGTGGTGGTGGTTTTCCCCATCCCGTGGGGACCGTCTATATAAACCC
GCAGTAGCGTGGGCATTTTCTGCTCCGGGCGGACTTCCGTGGCTTCTTGCTGCCGGCGAGGGCGCAACGC
CGTACGTCGGTTGCTATGGCCGCGAGAACGCGCAGCCTGGTCGAACGCAGACGCGTGCTGATGGCCGGGG
TACGAAGCCATGGCGGTCTGGGGAGAGAGGTCGGTGATTCGGTCAACGAGGGAGCCGACTGCCGACGTGC
GCTCCGGAGGCTTGCAGAATGCGGAACACCGCGCGGGCAGGAACAGGGCCCACACTACCGCCCCACACCC
CGCCTCCCGCACCGCCCCTTCCCGGCCGCTGCTCTCGGCGCGCCCTGCTGAGCAGCCGCTATTGGCCACA
GCCCATCGCGGTCGGCGCGCTGCCATTGCTCCCTGGCGCTGTCCGTCTGCGAGGGTACTAGTGAGACGTG
CGGCTTCCGTTTGTCACGTCCGGCACGCCGCGAACCGCAAGGAACCTTCCCGACTTAGGGGCGGAGCAGG
AAGCGTCGCCGGGGGGCCCACAAGGGTAGCGGCGAAGATCCGGGTGACGCTGCGAACGGACGTGAAGAAT
GTGCGAGACCCAGGGTCGGCGCCGCTGCGTTTCCCGGAACCACGCCCAGAGCAGCCGCGTCCCTGCGCAA
ACCCAGGGCTGCCTTGGAAAAGGCGCAACCCCAACCCCCCTCCGCGCCTACAGCTCAAGCCACATCCGAA
GGGGGAGGGAGCCGGGAGCTGCGCGCGGGGCCGCCGGGGGGAGGGGTGGCACCGCCCACGCCGGGCGGCC
ACGAAGGGCGGGGCAGCGGGCGCGCGCCCGGCGGGGGGAGGGGCCGCGCGCCGCGCCCGCTGGGAATTGG
GGCCCTAGGGGGAGGGCGGAGGCGCCGACGACCGCGGCACTTACCGTTCGCGGCGTGGCGCCCGGTGGTC
CCCAAGGGGAGGGAAGGGGGAGGCGGGGCGAGGACAGTGACCGGAGTCTCCTCAGCGGTGGCTTTTCTGC
TTGGCAGCCTCAGCGGCTGGCGCCAAAACCGGACTCCGCCCACTTCCTCGCCCCTGCGGTGCGAGGGTGT
GGAATCCTCCAGACGCTGGGGGAGGGGGAGTTGGGAGCTTAAAAACTAGTACCCCTTTGGGACCACTTTC
AGCAGCGAACTCTCCTGTACACCAGGGGTCAGTTCCACAGACGCGGGCCAGGGGTGGGTCATTGCGGCGT
GAACAATAATTTGACTAGAAGTTGATTCGGGTGTTTCCGGAAGGGGCCGAGTCAATCCGCCGAGTTGGGG
CACGGAAAACAAAAAGGGAAGGCTACTAAGATTTTTCTGGCGGGGGTTATCATTGGCGTAACTGCAGGGA
CCACCTCCCTTAATTAATCCAGCTTTTGTTCCCTTTAGTGAGGGTTAATTGCGCGCTTGGCGTAATCATG
GTCATAGCTGTTTCCTGTGTGAAATTGTTATCCGCTCACAATTCCACACAACATACGAGCCGGAAGCATA
AAGTGTAAAGCCTGGGGTGCCTAATGAGTGAGCTAACTCACATTAATTGCGTTGCGCTCACTGCCCGCTT
TCCAGTCGGGAAACCTGTCGTGCCAGCTGCATTAATGAATCGGCCAACGCGCGGGGAGAGGCGGTTTGCG
TATTGGGCGCTCTTCCGCTTCCTCGCTCACTGACTCGCTGCGCTCGGTCGTTCGGCTGCGGCGAGCGGTA
TCAGCTCACTCAAAGGCGGTAATACGGTTATCCACAGAATCAGGGGATAACGCAGGAAAGAACATGTGAG
CAAAAGGCCAGCAAAAGGCCAGGAACCGTAAAAAGGCCGCGTTGCTGGCGTTTTTCCATAGGCTCCGCCC
CCCTGACGAGCATCACAAAAATCGACGCTCAAGTCAGAGGTGGCGAAACCCGACAGGACTATAAAGATAC
CAGGCGTTTCCCCCTGGAAGCTCCCTCGTGCGCTCTCCTGTTCCGACCCTGCCGCTTACCGGATACCTGT
CCGCCTTTCTCCCTTCGGGAAGCGTGGCGCTTTCTCATAGCTCACGCTGTAGGTATCTCAGTTCGGTGTA
GGTCGTTCGCTCCAAGCTGGGCTGTGTGCACGAACCCCCCGTTCAGCCCGACCGCTGCGCCTTATCCGGT
AACTATCGTCTTGAGTCCAACCCGGTAAGACACGACTTATCGCCACTGGCAGCAGCCACTGGTAACAGGA
TTAGCAGAGCGAGGTATGTAGGCGGTGCTACAGAGTTCTTGAAGTGGTGGCCTAACTACGGCTACACTAG
AAGAACAGTATTTGGTATCTGCGCTCTGCTGAAGCCAGTTACCTTCGGAAAAAGAGTTGGTAGCTCTTGA
TCCGGCAAACAAACCACCGCTGGTAGCGGTGGTTTTTTTGTTTGCAAGCAGCAGATTACGCGCAGAAAAA
AAGGATCTCAAGAAGATCCTTTGATCTTTTCTACGGGGTCTGACGCTCAGTGGAACGAAAACTCACGTTA
AGGGATTTTGGTCATGAGATTATCAAAAAGGATCTTCACCTAGATCCTTTTAAATTAAAAATGAAGTTTT
AAATCAATCTAAAGTATATATGAGTAAACTTGGTCTGACAGTTACCAATGCTTAATCAGTGAGGCACCTA
TCTCAGCGATCTGTCTATTTCGTTCATCCATAGTTGCCTGACTCCCCGTCGTGTAGATAACTACGATACG
GGAGGGCTTACCATCTGGCCCCAGTGCTGCAATGATACCGCGAGACCCACGCTCACCGGCTCCAGATTTA
TCAGCAATAAACCAGCCAGCCGGAAGGGCCGAGCGCAGAAGTGGTCCTGCAACTTTATCCGCCTCCATCC
AGTCTATTAATTGTTGCCGGGAAGCTAGAGTAAGTAGTTCGCCAGTTAATAGTTTGCGCAACGTTGTTGC
CATTGCTACAGGCATCGTGGTGTCACGCTCGTCGTTTGGTATGGCTTCATTCAGCTCCGGTTCCCAACGA
TCAAGGCGAGTTACATGATCCCCCATGTTGTGCAAAAAAGCGGTTAGCTCCTTCGGTCCTCCGATCGTTG
TCAGAAGTAAGTTGGCCGCAGTGTTATCACTCATGGTTATGGCAGCACTGCATAATTCTCTTACTGTCAT
GCCATCCGTAAGATGCTTTTCTGTGACTGGTGAGTACTCAACCAAGTCATTCTGAGAATAGTGTATGCGG
CGACCGAGTTGCTCTTGCCCGGCGTCAATACGGGATAATACCGCGCCACATAGCAGAACTTTAAAAGTGC
TCATCATTGGAAAACGTTCTTCGGGGCGAAAACTCTCAAGGATCTTACCGCTGTTGAGATCCAGTTCGAT
GTAACCCACTCGTGCACCCAACTGATCTTCAGCATCTTTTACTTTCACCAGCGTTTCTGGGTGAGCAAAA
ACAGGAAGGCAAAATGCCGCAAAAAAGGGAATAAGGGCGACACGGAAATGTTGAATACTCATACTCTTCC
TTTTTCAATATTATTGAAGCATTTATCAGGGTTATTGTCTCATGAGCGGATACATATTTGAATGTATTTA
GAAAAATAAACAAATAGGGGTTCCGCGCACATTTCCCCGAAAAGTGCCACCTGACGTCGACGGATCGGGA
GATCTCCCGATCCCCTATGGTGCACTCTCAGTACAATCTGCTCTGATGCCGCATAGTTAAGCCAGTATCT
GCTCCCTGCTTGTGTGTTGGAGGTCGCTGAGTAGTGCGCGAGCAAAATTTAAGCTACAACAAGGCAAGGC
TTGACCGACAATTGCATGAAGAATCTGCTTAGGGTTAGGCGTTTTGCGCTGCTTCGGGGAGATGGGGGAG
GCTAACTGAGCTCTAGATTAACCCTAGAAAGATAGTCTGCGTAAAATTGACGCATGCATTCTTGAAATAT
TGCTCTCTCTTTCTAAATAGCGCGAATCCGTCGCTGTGCATTTAGGACATCTCAGTCGCCGCTTGGAGCT
CCCGTGAGGCGTGCTTGTCAATGCGGTAAGTGTCACTGATTTTGAACTATAACGACCGCGTGAGTCAAAA
TGACGCATGATTATCTTTTACGTGACTTTTAAGATTTAACTCATACGATAATTATATTGTTATTTCATGT
TCTACTTACGTGATAACTTATTATATATATATTTTCTTGTTATAGATATCACAAATGCTTGTCCTTCCTT
CCTGTAACACAGCCATTAAACCAGGAGCATCGCCCTTCCCCGGCCCTCAGGTAAGAGGACCAAATACCGT
AGCCGTTTCCAATTTCAGTCCTTTAGCGCCACCTGGTGCTAACTACTCTATCACGCTTTTATCCAATAAC
TACCTTTGTAAATTTCCTTTCAAAAGTTCTGGCCGGGCGCGGTGGCTCACGCTTGTAATCCCAGCACTTT
GTGAGGGGTCAGGAGTTCGAGACGATCAACTAGAATGAATGTCGAGACCCATAGAGCCCACCGCATCCCC
AGCATGCCTGCTATTGTCTTCCCAATCCTCCCCCTTGCTGTCCTGCCCCACCCCACCCCCCAGAATAGAA
TGACACCTACTCAGACAATGCGATGCAATTTCCTCATTTTATTAGGAAAGGACAGTGGGAGTGGCACCTT
CCAGGGTCAAGGAAGGCACGGGGGAGGGGCAAACAACAGATGGCTGGCAACTAGAAGGCACAGTCGAGGC
TGATCAGCGGGTTTAAACTCAAAACAGAGATGTGTCGAAGATGGACAGTCCTGTGCTGATATGCATGGCA
TGCAAGAGGCACTCGTCGTTCAGGAAGGTATCCAGAATCTCGTTCAATTCCGGGGTCAGGGGTGAGTCCA
GGTTCAGATCCTCGGTCATGGACTCAAGTGTGGTTGTCAGCTCATCCAGATGGCCCCTTGGGGGCGGATG
GGAAAGGTCCATTTGGCCACAGATTGCAGCCTCTTCCTTCTGGGGAATCACAGTATCGGCCATCTCCCGA
AGGGCTTTGACAGCCTGGCTCGTCTCTTCATCGGGATCCTCCAACAGGTGACTGGCCTCGGGAGTCACTG
CGGGCGCTGGATCCAGTGGCTGAGGGACTGGTGCCGGGGTCAGTGACCCGACTGGCTCATGTACTGGACC
GGTTGGTGTTGGTGCGAGGCTGGCGGGGAGTGGGCGGTTGGCCCATGGACTTCCTGGAGGATGAAATGGC
CGGATTCGTTTTGGCTGGCACACCTCGCGGCCCTCAAACACGTCACTAATAGCGGAGCCGGCCTCAGGCT
TCGGCAAAAACATCCCTTCCCTGGAATCCCGGCTGCCGCTGCCAGAGCCCAGCAAGGCTGAGAAATCCAT
ATCGGCGATAGAGCTGAAGTCCTCGTCGCCAGACAGCAGTCCATTAGGCAGGCCTGGTGCTCCCAGAGGG
GCAGGAGCTGGATCAGGAGGCCTCTGAGCGCCTGTCACGAGCCGGGTGATGGCCTCGGGGTATTCCATCA
GCATGGGCTCGGTGGTGTGAGGGGCCACAGGGATGCCCTGGTTCAGCAGCTGCTGGAACTCGCTGTTGTC
CACGCTGGCCAGGTCGGTGAACACGGCAGGATCGGTGCTGTTTCCCAGCAGGGCTCCCAGATCCTCGTCG
TCGAACTGCAGCTGCAGCAGAGCTTCAGACAGTGTGCCCTCGCCGGCCTGTGTAGGTTTAGGGGCTGGTG
GAGCCACAGCCTGTGGAGGTCCAGGAGCCAGCACAGGCACGGGTGCTGGTGCCTGAGCCAGTGCAGACAC
CATGGCTGGAGCTGGTGCAGGAGCAGGAGCCTGAGGCAGCACCTGAGGAGGGGCTGGAGCCAGAGCAGAG
GCCTGAGAGATCTGGCCGCTGGGGAACACCATGGTAGGGAACTCGTCGTAGTTGATGGTGCTCAGGCTGC
TGGTGAAGGGGTAAGGCTGGGGGGCAGGTTTTGGCACGCTGGCGCTGGATCTGCTGGGCACGGCGATTCT
TCTAGGTGGAGGTCTAGGGTCGGTGGGGCCGCTGAAGGGGGACTTCTTCATGATGCTCTTGAATGTCTCG
TAGGTCCGCTTCCGCTTTTCCTCGATCCGGTGCCGGTCGTCGGTGTCGGGCAGGTACTGGCTACCAACTT
TGCGTTTCTTTTTCGGAGATCCGGAACTTCTAGAGTTAATCAGCATGTCCAGGTCGAAATCATCAAGGGC
GTCACTGCCGAGCATGTCGAGGTCAAAGTCATCAAGGGCATCCGAACCAAGCATGTCAAGGTCAAAATCA
TCGAGGGCGTCACTTCCCAGCATATCCAGATCAAAATCGTCCAATGCGTCAGCCCGTCCGGAACCGCTGG
CCTCCGGCCCGCCGCTTTCGCACTTTAGCTGTTTCTCCAGGCCACATATGATTAGTTCCAGGCCGAAAAG
GAAGGCAGGTTCGGCTCCCTGCCGGTCGAACAGCTCAATTGCTTGTTTCAGAAGTGGGGGCATAGAATCG
GTGGTAGGTGTCTCTCTTTCCTCTTTTGCTACTTGATGCTCCTGTTCCTCCAATACGCAGCCCAGTGTAA
AGTGGCCCACGGCGGACAGAGCGTACAGTGCGTTCTCCAGGGAGAAGCCTTGCTGACACAGGAACGCGAG
CTGATTTTCCAGGGTTTCGTACTGTTTCTCTGTTGGGCGGGTGCCGAGATGCACTTTAGCCCCGTCGCGA
TGTGAGAGGAGAGCACAGCGGTATGACTTGGCGTTGTTCCGCAGAAAGTCTTGCCATGACTCGCCTTCCA
GGGGGCAGGAGTGGGTATGATGCCTGTCCAGCATCTCGATTGGCAGGGCATCGAGCAGGGCCCGCTTGTT
CTTCACGTGCCAGTACAGGGTAGGCTGCTCAACTCCCAGCTTTTGAGCGAGTTTCCTTGTCGTCAGGCCT
TCGATACCGACTCCATTGAGTAATTCCAGAGCAGAGTTTATGACTTTGCTCTTGTCCAGTCTAGACATAG
AACCACCTGGACCAGGGTTTTCTTCAACATCACCACAAGTGAGGAGAGAACCTCTACCTTCGCCGGATCC
GCCCTCCCACACATAACCAGAGGGCAGCAATTCACGAATCCCAACTGCCGTCGGCTGTCCATCACTGTCC
TTCACTATGGCTTTGATCCCAGGATGCAGATCGAGAAGCACCTGTCGGCACCGTCCGCAGGGGCTCAAGA
TGCCCCTGTTCTCATTTCCGATCGCGACGATACAAGTCAGGTTGCCAGCTGCCGCAGCAGCAGCAGTGCC
CAGCACCACGAGTTCTGCACAAGGTCCCCCAGTAAAATGATATACATTGACACCAGTGAAGATGCGGCCG
TCGCTAGAGAGAGCTGCGCTGGCGACGCTGTAGTCTTCAGAGATGGGGATGCTGTTGATTGTAGCCGTTG
CTCTTTCAATGAGGGTGGATTCTTCTTGAGACAAAGGCTTGGCCATGGTGAATTGCTGGGGAGAGAGGTC
GGTGATTCGGTCAACGAGGGAGCCGACTGCCGACGTGCGCTCCGGAGGCTTGCAGAATGCGGAACACCGC
GCGGGCAGGAACAGGGCCCACACTACCGCCCCACACCCCGCCTCCCGCACCGCCCCTTCCCGGCCGCTGC
TCTCGGCGCGCCCTGCTGAGCAGCCGCTATTGGCCACAGCCCATCGCGGTCGGCGCGCTGCCATTGCTCC
CTGGCGCTGTCCGTCTGCGAGGGTACTAGTGAGACGTGCGGCTTCCGTTTGTCACGTCCGGCACGCCGCG
AACCGCAAGGAACCTTCCCGACTTAGGGGCGGAGCAGGAAGCGTCGCCGGGGGGCCCACAAGGGTAGCGG
CGAAGATCCGGGTGACGCTGCGAACGGACGTGAAGAATGTGCGAGACCCAGGGTCGGCGCCGCTGCGTTT
CCCGGAACCACGCCCAGAGCAGCCGCGTCCCTGCGCAAACCCAGGGCTGCCTTGGAAAAGGCGCAACCCC
AACCCCGGGGAGGTGGTCCCTGCAGTTACGCCAATGATAACCCCCGCCAGAAAAATCTTAGTAGCCTTCC
CTTTTTGTTTTCCGTGCCCCAACTCGGCGGATTGACTCGGCCCCTTCCGGAAACACCCGAATCAACTTCT
AGTCAAATTATTGTTCACGCCGCAATGACCCACCCCTGGCCCGCGTCTGTGGAACTGACCCCTGGTGTAC
AGGAGAGTTCGCTGCTGAAAGTGGTCCCAAAGGGGTACTAGTTTTTAAGCTCCCAACTCCCCCTCCCCCA
GCGTCTGGAGGATTCCACACCCTCGCACCGCAGGGGCGAGGAAGTGGGCGGAGTCCGGTTTTGGCGCCAG
CCGCTGAGGCTGCCAAGCAGAAAAGCCACCGCTGAGGAGACTCCGGTCACTGTCCTCGCCCCGCCTCCCC
CTTCCCTCCCCTTGGGGACCACCGGGCGCCACGCCGCGAACGGTAAGTGCCGCGGTCGTCGGCGCCTCCG
CCCTCCCCCTAGGGCCCCAATTCCCAGCGGGCGCGGCGCGCGGCCCCTCCCCCCGCCGGGCGCGCGCCCG
CTGCCCCGCCCTTCGTGGCCGCCCGGCGTGGGCGGTGCCACCCCTCCCCCCGGCGGCCCCGCGCGCAGCT
CCCGGCTCCCTCCCCCTTCGGATGTGGCTTGAGCTGTAGGCGCGGAGGCTAGCTGGGGATCTGGTGGGCT
CTATTGGTAGACTTTAGTCCCTATCAGTGATAGAGAAGGTATCTCCAGTTTACTCCCTATCAGTGATAGA
GACATCCATGGAATCAACTTCAGCTTTATGAGTAAGAAGCCCTATAGGATGTGGCTTTCCCTATCAGTGA
TAGAGAACTAATGATAAGACCACTGCACTTTAGTCCCTATCAGTGATAGAGATGAGATCTTCTGGTGTAC
AGGAGTTTTCTCCCTATCAGTGATAGAGAGTCTGTGTGCCATTTGATCCCTATCAGTGATAGAGACTGTA
TTTCCAGGTAGGCCTGTACAGTGGGAGGCCTATATAAGCAGAGCTCCTTTAGTGAACCCTCAGATGGCCA
GAGATAAGAGAGAAAAGAAGAGTAAGAAGAAATATAAGAGCCACCACAAGTTTGTACAAAAAAGCAGGCT
TAGCCGCCATGGATGTATTCATGAAAGGACTTTCAAAGGCCAAGGAGGGAGTTGTGGCTGCTGCTGAGAA
AACCAAACAGGGTGTGGCAGAAGCAGCAGGAAAGACAAAAGAGGGTGTTCTCTATGTAGGCTCCAAAACC
AAGGAGGGAGTGGTGCATGGTGTGACAACAGTGGCTGAGAAGACCAAAGAGCAAGTGACAAATGTTGGAG
GAGCAGTGGTGACGGGTGTGACAGCAGTAGCCCAGAAGACAGTGGAGGGAGCAGGGAGCATTGCAGCAGC
CACTGGCTTTGTCAAAAAGGACCAGTTGGGCAAGAATGAAGAAGGAGCCCCACAGGAAGGAATTCTGGAA
GATATGCCTGTGGATCCTGACAATGAGGCTTATGAAATGCCTTCTGAGGAAGGGTATCAAGACTACGAAC
CTGAAGCCCAGAGCACCGTGCCCAGAGCCAGGGACCCACCTGTGGCCACCAGCAAAGGCGAGGAACTCTT
TACGGGGGTAGTACCGATTCTTGTGGAGTTGGACGGTGATGTCAATGGTCACAAGTTTTCTGTCCGAGGC
GAAGGGGAGGGCGATGCGACCAATGGTAAGCTTACATTGAAGTTCATTTGTACGACAGGCAAGCTGCCAG
TACCTTGGCCAACGTTGGTGACGACACTTACATACGGAGTACAGTGCTTCAGCCGCTATCCTGATCACAT
GAAACGACATGATTTTTTTAAATCCGCAATGCCCGAAGGGTACGTGCAGGAACGGACAATTTCCTTTAAA
GACGACGGGACATATAAGACAAGGGCGGAGGTGAAGTTTGAAGGCGACACTCTTGTGAATAGGATAGAAC
TCAAAGGCATTGATTTTAAAGAAGATGGGAACATTTTGGGTCATAAGCTTGAGTATAACTTCAATTCCCA
CAACGTCTACATAACAGCCGACAAACAAAAAAACGGAATAAAAGCAAACTTCAAAATTAGGCATAACGTT
GAGGATGGTTCCGTCCAGCTCGCCGATCATTATCAGCAGAATACGCCTATTGGAGATGGGCCGGTTCTCC
TCCCCGATAATCACTATCTGAGTACCCAGAGTGTGCTTTCTAAAGATCCCAACGAAAAGCGCGATCATAT
GGTTCTCCTCGAATTTGTCACTGCAGCAGGGATTACCCATGGTATGGACGAATTGTATAAATGA
Features (pLannotate 1.2.2; 37 found; start..end, strand, type, name):
      1..25      -  protein_bind   attB2: mutant version of attB; recombination site for the Gateway® BP reaction BP Clonase™
    182..644     +  misc_feature   IRES: internal ribosome entry site (IRES) of the encephalomyocarditis virus (EMCV)
    661..681     +  CDS            FLAG (fragment): FLAG® epitope tag, followed by an enterokinase cleavage site
    682..1467    +  CDS            Neurog2: NGN2_MOUSE - Also known as Ath4a, Atoh4, Ngn2. Experimental evidence at protein level: Swiss-Prot protein existence level 1. Transcriptional regulator. Involved in neuronal differentiation. Activates transcription by binding to the E box (5'- CANNTG-3'). From Mus musculus (Mouse).
   1474..1526    +  CDS            T2A (fragment): 2A peptide from Thosea asigna virus capsid protein Eukaryotic ribosomes fail to insert a peptide bond between the Gly and Pro residues, yielding separate polypeptides.
   1534..2133    +  CDS            PuroR: puromycin N-acetyltransferase; pac from Streptomyces alboniger; confers resistance to puromycin
   2134..2722    +  misc_feature   WPRE: woodchuck hepatitis virus posttranscriptional regulatory element
   2737..3213    +  polyA_signal   hGH poly(A) signal: human growth hormone polyadenylation signal
   3790..3918    -  CDS            OR51A4 (fragment): O51A4_HUMAN - Experimental evidence at transcript level: Swiss-Prot protein existence level 2. Odorant receptor. From Homo sapiens (Human).
   4479..4524    +  polyA_signal   hGH poly(A) signal (fragment): human growth hormone polyadenylation signal
   4753..4798    +  polyA_signal   hGH poly(A) signal (fragment): human growth hormone polyadenylation signal
   5161..5209    -  polyA_signal   HSV TK poly(A) signal: herpes simplex virus thymidine kinase polyadenylation signal (Cole and Stacy, 1985)
   5254..6381    -  CDS            TK: KITH_HHV1S - Experimental evidence at protein level: Swiss-Prot protein existence level 1. Catalyzes the transfer of the gamma-phospho group of ATP to thymidine to generate dTMP in the salvage pathway of pyrimidine synthesis. The dTMP serves as a substrate for DNA polymerase during viral DNA replication. Allows the virus to be reactivated and to grow in non-proliferative cells lacking a high concentration of phosphorylated nucleic acid precursors. From Human herpesvirus 1 (strain SC16) (HHV-1) (Human herpes simplex virus 1). Used in molecular biology as a selectable marker to identify transfec
   6388..6898    -  promoter       hPGK promoter: human phosphoglycerate kinase 1 promoter
   7592..7610    -  promoter       T3 promoter: promoter for bacteriophage T3 RNA polymerase
   7653..7675    -  protein_bind   lac operator (fragment): The lac repressor binds to the lac operator to inhibit transcription in E. coli. This inhibition can be relieved by adding lactose or isopropyl-β-D-thiogalactopyranoside (IPTG). lac repressor encoded by lacI
   7679..7709    -  promoter       lac promoter: promoter for the E. coli lac operon
   7724..7745    -  protein_bind   CAP binding site: CAP binding activates transcription in the presence of cAMP. E. coli catabolite activator protein
   7758..7850    -  CDS            lacI (fragment): lac repressor; lacI; The lac repressor binds to the lac operator to inhibit transcription in E. coli. This inhibition can be relieved by adding lactose or isopropyl-β-D-thiogalactopyranoside (IPTG).
   8033..8621    -  rep_origin     ori: high-copy-number ColE1/pMB1/pBR322/pUC origin of replication
   8792..9652    -  CDS            AmpR: β-lactamase; bla; confers resistance to ampicillin, carbenicillin, and related antibiotics
   9653..9757    -  promoter       AmpR promoter: bla
   9816..9868    -  misc_feature   bom (fragment): basis of mobility region from pBR322
  10619..10843   -  polyA_signal   bGH poly(A) signal: bovine growth hormone polyadenylation signal
  10872..11441   -  CDS            Rta AD: transcriptional activation domain from the human herpesvirus 4 (Epstein-Barr virus) replication and transcription activator Rta/BRLF1 (Hardwick et al., 1992; Chavez et al., 2015)
  11460..12239   -  CDS            RELA (fragment): TF65_HUMAN - Also known as NFKB3. Experimental evidence at protein level: Swiss-Prot protein existence level 1. NF-kappa-B is a pleiotropic transcription factor present in almost all cell types and is the endpoint of a series of signal transduction events that are initiated by a vast array of stimuli related to many biological processes such as inflammation, immunity, differentiation, cell growth, tumorigenesis and apoptosis. NF-kappa-B is a homo- or heterodimeric complex formed by the Rel-like domain- containing proteins RELA/p65, RELB, NFKB1/p105, NFKB1/p50, REL and NFKB2/p52. The heterodime
  12465..13088   -  CDS            rtTA3 (fragment): reverse tetracycline transactivator 3 activates expression from Tet-responsive promoters in the presence of doxycycline
  13161..13556   -  CDS            BSD: blasticidin S deaminase; Aspergillus terreus BSD; confers resistance to blasticidin
  13566..14076   -  promoter       hPGK promoter: human phosphoglycerate kinase 1 promoter
  14783..14842   +  promoter       TRE3GV promoter (fragment): 3rd-generation Tet-responsive promoter that can be activated by binding of Tet-On® 3G, optimized for retroviral and lentiviral vectors
  14898..14918   +  promoter       tight TRE promoter (fragment): Tet-responsive promoter PTight, consisting of seven tet operator sequences followed by the minimal CMV promoter
  14937..14962   +  promoter       TRE3GV promoter (fragment): 3rd-generation Tet-responsive promoter that can be activated by binding of Tet-On® 3G, optimized for retroviral and lentiviral vectors
  14981..15009   +  promoter       TRE3GV promoter (fragment): 3rd-generation Tet-responsive promoter that can be activated by binding of Tet-On® 3G, optimized for retroviral and lentiviral vectors
  15026..15045   +  promoter       PLtetO-1 promoter (fragment): modified phage lambda PL promoter with tet operator sites (Lutz and Bujard, 1997)
  15166..15190   +  protein_bind   attB1: mutant version of attB; recombination site for the Gateway® BP reaction BP Clonase™
  15199..15618   +  CDS            SNCA: SYUA_HUMAN - Also known as NACP, PARK1. Experimental evidence at protein level: Swiss-Prot protein existence level 1. Neuronal protein that plays several roles in synaptic activity such as regulation of synaptic vesicle trafficking and subsequent neurotransmitter release. Participates as a monomer in synaptic vesicle exocytosis by enhancing vesicle priming, fusion and dilation of exocytotic fusion pores (PubMed:28288128, PubMed:30404828). Mechanistically, acts by increasing local Ca(2+) release from microdomains which is essential for the enhancement of ATP-induced exocytosis (PubMed:30404828)
  15661..16371   +  CDS            Superfolder GFP: Superfolder GFP is a basic (constitutively fluorescent) green fluorescent protein published in 2005, derived from Aequorea victoria. It is reported to be a very rapidly-maturing weak dimer.
