[The description below was written by a language model from this plasmid's Addgene catalogue record and pLannotate feature annotations shown in this document.]
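Description:
piggyBac-rtTA (4th_Gen)-SNCA(A53T)-sfGFP-IRES-NGN2-puro (VK_1123) is a 16.4 kb mammalian expression plasmid built on a piggyBac transposon backbone. It is intended for stable genomic integration of an all-in-one doxycycline-inducible cassette, presumably with a transposase supplied separately. The automated annotation did not call the piggyBac terminal repeats, so their positions are not documented in the feature table. In bacteria the plasmid is maintained through a high-copy ColE1/pUC origin and ampicillin resistance (AmpR).

The inducible unit is driven by a Tet-responsive promoter, recorded as TRE4G and detected only as fragments matching TRE3G/tight-type tet operator arrays. Downstream, between Gateway attB1 and attB2 sites, lies human alpha-synuclein (SNCA) carrying the Parkinson's disease-associated A53T mutation, fused at its C terminus to superfolder GFP. An EMCV IRES then permits translation from the same transcript of FLAG-tagged mouse Neurog2 (NGN2), linked by a T2A peptide to puromycin N-acetyltransferase. A WPRE and an hGH polyadenylation signal follow.

In the opposite orientation, a human PGK promoter drives blasticidin S deaminase followed by a reverse tetracycline transactivator. Its rtTA3-like DNA-binding portion appears joined to p65 (RELA) and Rta activation domains, and the unit is terminated by a bGH poly(A). A separate PGK-driven HSV thymidine kinase cassette with a TK poly(A) is also present and could serve for negative selection, although the record does not state its role.

Doxycycline therefore switches on NGN2-driven cortical neuron induction and fluorescently tagged mutant synuclein overexpression together. The associated work uses this to generate rapid iPSC-derived models of alpha-synuclein inclusion formation.
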