Addgene plasmid #209080: piggyBac-rtTA (4th_Gen)-SNCA(A53T)-sfGFP-IRES-NGN2-puro (VK_1123)
Purpose: Ngn2 mediated cortical neuron induction, along with SNCA(A53T)-sfGFP over-expression
Depositing lab: Vikram Khurana. Depositing organization: Brigham and Women's Hospital. Publication: Rapid iPSC inclusionopathy models shed light on formation, consequence, and molecular subtype of alpha-synuclein inclusions. Lam I, Ndayisaba A, Lewis AJ, Fu Y, Sagredo GT, Kuzkina A, Zaccagnini L, Celikag M, Sandoe J, Sanz RL, Vahdatshoar A, Martin TD, Morshed N, Ichihashi T, Tripathi A, Ramalingam N, Oettgen-Suazo C, Bartels T, Boussouf M, Schabinger M, Hallacli E, Jiang X, Verma A, Tea C, Wang Z, Hakozaki H, Yu X, Hyles K, Park C, Wang X, Theunissen TW, Wang H, Jaenisch R, Lindquist S, Stevens B, Stefanova N, Wenning G, van de Berg WDJ, Luk KC, Sanchez-Pernaute R, Gomez-Esteban JC, Felsky D, Kiyota Y, Sahni N, Yi SS, Chung CY, Stahlberg H, Ferrer I, Schoneberg J, Elledge SJ, Dettmer U, Halliday GM, Bartels T, Khurana V. Neuron. 2024 Sep 4;112(17):2886-2909.e16. doi: 10.1016/j.neuron.2024.06.002. Epub 2024 Jul 29. PubMed 39079530.
Backbone
  Vector backbone: piggyBac-rtTA (4th_Gen)
  Vector type: Mammalian Expression
Growth in bacteria
  Bacterial resistance: Ampicillin, 100 μg/mL
  Growth temperature: 37°C
  Growth strain: DH5alpha
  Copy number: High Copy
Gene/Insert 1
  Gene/Insert name: SNCA
  Species: H. sapiens (human)
  Mutation: A53T
  Entrez Gene: SNCA (a.k.a. NACP, PARK1, PARK4, PD1)
  Promoter: TRE4G
  Tag / fusion protein: sfGFP (C terminal on insert)
  Cloning method: Gateway Cloning
  Sequencing primers: 5′ n/a
Gene/Insert 2
  Gene/Insert name: NGN2
  Species: M. musculus (mouse)
  Entrez Gene: Neurog2 (a.k.a. Atoh4, Math4A, bHLHa8, ngn-2, ngn2)
Terms and licenses: Academic/Nonprofit Terms; Industry Terms: Not Available to Industry
Depositor comments: VK_1123 Please visit https://doi.org/10.1101/2022.11.08.515615 for bioRxiv preprint.
How to cite: piggyBac-rtTA (4th_Gen)-SNCA(A53T)-sfGFP-IRES-NGN2-puro (VK_1123) was a gift from Vikram Khurana (Addgene plasmid # 209080 ; http://n2t.net/addgene:209080 ; RRID:Addgene_209080)
